Addgene plasmid #88330: pDONR223-ZNF621
Purpose: Donor Vector containing ZNF621 transcription factor, part of the Human TFome Collection
Depositing lab: Marc Vidal. Depositing organization: Dana-Farber Cancer Institute. Publication: A comprehensive library of human transcription factors for cell fate engineering. Ng AHM, Khoshakhlagh P, Rojo Arias JE, Pasquini G, Wang K, Swiersy A, Shipman SL, Appleton E, Kiaee K, Kohman RE, Vernet A, Dysart M, Leeper K, Saylor W, Huang JY, Graveline A, Taipale J, Hill DE, Vidal M, Melero-Martin JM, Busskamp V, Church GM. Nat Biotechnol. 2021 Apr;39(4):510-519. doi: 10.1038/s41587-020-0742-6. Epub 2020 Nov 30. PubMed 33257861.
Backbone
  Vector backbone: pDONR223
  Backbone manufacturer: Invitrogen
  Backbone size w/o insert (bp): 3000
  Vector type: Gateway Donor Vector
Growth in bacteria
  Bacterial resistance: Spectinomycin, 50 μg/mL
  Growth temperature: 37°C
  Growth strain: DH5alpha
  Copy number: High Copy
Gene/Insert
  Gene/Insert name: ZNF621
  Species: H. sapiens (human)
  Insert size (bp): 1320
  Mutation: Last nucleotide of stop codon removed to allow for Gateway C-terminal fusions
  Entrez Gene: ZNF621
  Cloning method: Gateway Cloning
  Sequencing primers: 5′ M13F(-21); 3′ M13R
Terms and licenses: Academic/Nonprofit Terms; Industry Terms: Not Available to Industry
Depositor comments: Represents the ORFeome subset of the TFome
How to cite: pDONR223-ZNF621 was a gift from Marc Vidal (Addgene plasmid # 88330 ; http://n2t.net/addgene:88330 ; RRID:Addgene_88330)
