[The description below was written by a language model from this plasmid's Addgene catalogue record.]
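Description:
pDONR223-ZNF621 is a Gateway donor-type plasmid carrying the open reading frame of the human zinc finger gene ZNF621, a transcription factor, in the Invitrogen pDONR223 backbone (about 3 kb without insert). It is a bacterial cloning vector rather than an expression vector. It is maintained at high copy number in E. coli and selected with spectinomycin. The record gives no feature table, so the origin of replication, the attachment sites flanking the insert and any other backbone elements are not itemised. No promoter for expressing the insert is described, consistent with the usual role of such a plasmid as a source clone. The M13 forward and reverse primer sites listed for sequencing flank the cloning region.

The insert is roughly 1.3 kb and was introduced by Gateway recombination cloning. The last nucleotide of the stop codon has been removed, so the reading frame stays open at its 3' end. When the ORF is transferred by recombination into a suitable destination vector, translation can continue into a C-terminal tag or fusion partner supplied by that vector. No tags or reporters are recorded on the clone itself.

The plasmid belongs to the Human TFome Collection, a comprehensive library of human transcription factors assembled for cell fate engineering, and the depositor notes that it comes from the ORFeome-derived subset of that collection. Its typical use is as a starting clone for shuttling ZNF621 into expression vectors of the user's choice, for individual overexpression studies or for pooled and arrayed transcription factor screens.
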