>Addgene plasmid #88330 | pDONR223-ZNF621 | depositor partial sequence | sequence record 171934 | insert
ATGCTCCAAACAACTTGGCCTCAGGAGTCAGTGACCTTTGAGGATGTGGCTGTTTACTTCACCCAGAATC
AATGGGCCAGCCTCGACCCTGCGCAGAGGGCCCTGTACGGGGAGGTGATGCTGGAGAATTATGCAAATGT
GGCTTCTCTGGTAGCGTTTCCATTCCCCAAACCTGCTCTGATCTCCCACCTGGAGAGAGGGGAAGCACCA
TGGGGCCCAGATCCCTGGGACACCGAGATTCTGAGAGGCATCAGTCAAGGTGGTGAGTCCTGGATCAAAA
ATGAAGGGCTAGTTATAAAGCAGGAAGCCTCTGAAGAAACAGAGTTGCACAGAATGCCAGTAGGAGGACT
TCTCAGGAACGTTTCTCAGCACTTTGATTTTAAAAGGAAGGCACTGAAGCAGACTTTCAATCTAAATCCA
AATCTGATACTTCGAGGTGGAATGAAGTTCTATGAATGTAAAGAATGTGGGAAAATCTTCCGATATAACT
CAAAGCTTATTCGGCATCAGATGAGTCATACTGGGGAAAAGCCCTTTAAGTGTAAGGAGTGTGGCAAAGC
TTTCAAGTCCAGCTATGATTGTATTGTACATGAGAAAAACCACATTGGAGAAGGGCCCTATGAATGTAAG
GAGTGTGGCAAAGGTTTGAGTTCCAACACAGCCTTGACTCAACATCAGAGGATCCACACTGGAGAGAAAC
CCTATGAATGTAAAGAGTGTGGAAAGGCTTTCCGTAGGAGTGCGGCATACCTGCAGCATCAGAGATTACA
CACGGGAGAGAAACTCTATAAATGTAAGGAATGTTGGAAAGCTTTCGGTTGTAGGTCACTTTTTATTGTC
CATCAGAGAATTCATACTGGGGAGAAACCTTATCAATGTAAGGAGTGTGGCAAAGCCTTCACCCAGAAAA
TAGCCTCCATTCAGCATCAGAGAGTTCACACTGGGGAGAAGCCTTATGAATGTAAGGTGTGTGGGAAAGC
CTTCAAATGGTATGGAAGTTTTGTTCAGCATCAGAAATTGCACCCTGTGGAGAAGAAGCCAGTCAAGGTC
CTTGGGCCATCCCTGGTCAGTCCCCAGTGCTCCTCTCCAGCCATACCTCCTGTTCTTCTCCAGGGATCCT
GTTCTGCTTCAGCCGTAGCTGTGCCTTCACTGACCTTTCCACATGCTGTGCTCATTCCTACCTCTGGGAA
TTTTTTCATGCTGCTGCCTACATCTGGAATACCTTCTTCATCTGCCCAAATAGTGCGTGTCTTCCAGGGT
CTTACTCCCACTGTGAAACCTTCCCCAGTTATTCTCACCCCTTCTTCTCACTCCTCATGA
